Addgene plasmid #23842: pDONR223-RPS6KL1
Depositing lab: William Hahn & David Root. Depositing organization: Dana-Farber Cancer Institute. Publication: COT drives resistance to RAF inhibition through MAP kinase pathway reactivation. Johannessen CM, Boehm JS, Kim SY, Thomas SR, Wardwell L, Johnson LA, Emery CM, Stransky N, Cogdill AP, Barretina J, Caponigro G, Hieronymus H, Murray RR, Salehi-Ashtiani K, Hill DE, Vidal M, Zhao JJ, Yang X, Alkan O, Kim S, Harris JL, Wilson CJ, Myer VE, Finan PM, Root DE, Roberts TM, Golub T, Flaherty KT, Dummer R, Weber BL, Sellers WR, Schlegel R, Wargo JA, Hahn WC, Garraway LA. Nature. 2010 Dec 16;468(7326):968-72. doi: 10.1038/nature09627 PubMed 21107320.
Backbone
  Vector backbone: pDONR223
  Backbone manufacturer: Invitrogen
  Backbone size w/o insert (bp): 5005
  Vector type: Gateway Donor vector
Growth in bacteria
  Bacterial resistance: Spectinomycin, 50 μg/mL
  Growth temperature: 37°C
  Growth strain: DH5alpha
  Copy number: High Copy
Gene/Insert
  Gene/Insert name: RPS6KL1 (alt name: ribosomal protein S6 kinase-like 1)
  Species: H. sapiens (human)
  Insert size (bp): 1626
  Entrez Gene: RPS6KL1 (a.k.a. RSKL2)
  Cloning method: Gateway Cloning
  Sequencing primers: 5′ M13pUC-fwd; 3′ M13rev
Terms and licenses: Academic/Nonprofit Terms; Industry Terms: Not Available to Industry
Depositor comments: The ORF has no Stop codon. This design enables easy recombination into a destination vector to add an epitope tag of choice and Stop codon to the ORF. Do NOT use this plasmid directly for transfections. A set of 4 custom lentiviral vectors is available ( pLX301 (http://www.addgene.org/25895/) , pLX302 (http://www.addgene.org/25896/) , pLX303 (http://www.addgene.org/25897/) , pLX304 (http://www.addgene.org/25890/) ) to be used to express these ORFs in mammalian cells. These plasmids are not included in the kit and must be ordered separately.
How to cite: pDONR223-RPS6KL1 was a gift from William Hahn & David Root (Addgene plasmid # 23842 ; http://n2t.net/addgene:23842 ; RRID:Addgene_23842)
