[The description below was written by a language model from this plasmid's Addgene catalogue record.]
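Description:
pDONR223-RPS6KL1 is a Gateway entry-type clone built on the pDONR223 donor backbone (about 5 kb without insert), carrying the human RPS6KL1 open reading frame, which encodes ribosomal protein S6 kinase-like 1 (also known as RSKL2). The insert is recorded as 1,626 bp and was introduced by Gateway recombination. The plasmid is maintained in E. coli as a high-copy construct under spectinomycin selection. No feature table accompanies the record, so the origin of replication and the exact recombination sites flanking the ORF are not listed. In a clone of this kind the insert is normally flanked by att sites that allow recombinational transfer into destination vectors. M13 forward and reverse priming sites on either side of the insert are given for sequence verification.

The ORF was deliberately cloned without a stop codon. This "open" configuration lets it be recombined into a destination vector that supplies a C-terminal epitope tag of choice together with the stop codon. The record does not list any promoter driving the insert, and the depositor states that the plasmid should not be transfected directly; it is a shuttle and storage clone rather than an expression construct. For expression in mammalian cells, the depositor points to a companion set of four custom lentiviral destination vectors (the pLX301–pLX304 series), which are obtained separately. The clone belongs to a distributed kit of ORFs, and the associated publication concerns resistance to RAF inhibition through reactivation of the MAP kinase pathway, which suggests use in gain-of-function studies of kinases.
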