>Addgene plasmid #23842 | pDONR223-RPS6KL1 | depositor partial sequence | sequence record 11067 | Author sequence
ATGAGCCTGGTGGCCTGTGAGTGCCTGCCCAGCCCCGGCCTGGAGCCTGAGCCTTGCTCACGAGCACGGT
CCCAAGCTCACGTGTACCTGGAGCAGATTCGCAACAGGGTGGCTCTGGGAGTGCCTGACATGACAAAACG
TGACTATCTGGTGGATGCGGCCACGCAGATCCGGCTGGCCCTGGAGCGCGATGTTAGTGAGGACTATGAG
GCGGCCTTCAACCACTATCAGAATGGCGTGGACGTGCTGCTCCGTGGCATACACGTTGACCCCAACAAGG
AGCGACGTGAGGCTGTGAAGCTGAAAATTACCAAATACCTGCGGCGGGCAGAGGAGATCTTCAACTGCCA
CCTGCAGCGGCCGCTGAGCAGTGGAGCCAGCCCCAGCGCGGTGCAGCTGGTCCAGGACCCGGCAACCGGA
GGGACCTTTGTGGTGAAGAGCCTACCCAGGTGCCACATGGTGAGCAGGGAGCGGCTGACCATCATCCCAC
ACGGAGTCCCCTACATGACGAAGCTGCTCAGGTACTTTGTGAGCGAGGACTCCATCTTCCTGCACCTGGA
GCATGTGCAAGGAGGCACTCTCTGGTCCCACCTGCTCTCCCAGGCGCACTCCCGACATTCTGGGCTCAGC
TCTGGCTCTACCCAGGAGAGGATGAAGGCTCAGCTCAACCCCCACCTCAACCTCCTGACCCCAGCGAGGC
TTCCCTCAGGCCATGCCCCTGGCCAGGACAGAATCGCCCTGGAGCCTCCTAGGACTTCTCCGAACCTTCT
CCTAGCTGGGGAGGCCCCATCCACCAGACCCCAGAGGGAGGCTGAAGGTGAACCCACAGCCAGGACCAGC
ACCTCTGGCTCCTCGGACCTTCCAAAGGCCCCAGGTGGCCACCTGCACCTTCAAGCTAGGAGGGCTGGCC
AGAACTCAGACGCTGGGCCCCCTCGGGGGCTCACTTGGGTTCCTGAGGGGGCCGGCCCGGTGCTAGGGGG
CTGTGGCCGAGGCATGGATCAGAGCTGCCTGTCAGCAGATGGGGCCGGCCGGGGCTGTGGCAGGGCCACC
TGGAGTGTGAGAGAGGAGCAGGTGAAGCAGTGGGCGGCAGAGATGCTGGTAGCGCTGGAGGCGCTGCACG
AGCAGGGGGTGCTGTGCCGGGACCTCCACCCCGGGAACCTGCTCCTGGACCAGGCAGGTCACATCCGGCT
CACATATTTTGGCCAGTGGTCAGAGGTGGAGCCCCAGTGCTGCGGGGAGGCCGTGGACAATCTCTACAGC
GCCCCAGAGGTGGGTGGGATTTCCGAGCTGACGGAAGCCTGTGACTGGTGGAGCTTTGGGTCTCTACTGT
ATGAACTGCTGACGGGAATGGCACTGTCCCAGAGCCACCCTTCAGGAATCCAGGCCCACACCCAGCTCCA
GCTGCCCGAGTGGCTCAGTCGCCCAGCGGCCTCTCTGCTGACTGAGCTGCTGCAGTTCGAGCCTACCCGG
CGCCTGGGCATGGGAGAAGGTGGTGTCAGCAAACTCAAGTCCCATCCCTTTTTCAGTACCATCCAATGGA
GCAAGCTGGTGGGGACATCTCTGGAGACTCATCTCAGGACACTGATCCACTGGCTCAGTGGACCCAAACC
AGACTGTCCTGGCTAG
