>Addgene plasmid #23842 | pDONR223-RPS6KL1 | addgene partial sequence | sequence record 29680 | 23842 with M13pUC-fwd
TAGCTCGGGCCCAATAATGATTTTATTTTGACTGATAGTGACCTGTTCGTTGCAACAAATTGATGAGCAA
TGCTTTTTTATAATGCCAACTTTGTACAAAAAAGTTGGCATGAGCCTGGTGGCCTGTGAGTGCCTGCCCA
GCCCCGGCCTGGAGCCTGAGCCTTGCTCACGAGCACGGTCCCAAGCTCACGTGTACCTGGAGCAGATTCG
CAACAGGGTGGCTCTGGGAGTGCCTGACATGACAAAACGTGACTATCTGGTGGATGCGGCCACGCAGATC
CGGCTGGCCCTGGAGCGCGATGTTAGTGAGGACTATGAGGCGGCCTTCAACCACTATCAGAATGGCGTGG
ACGTGCTGCTCCGTGGCATACACGTTGACCCCAACAAGGAGCGACGTGAGGCTGTGAAGCTGAAAATTAC
CAAATACCTGCGGCGGGCAGAGGAGATCTTCAACTGCCACCTGCAGCGGCCGCTGAGCAGTGGAGCCAGC
CCCAGCGCGGTGCAGCTGGTCCAGGACCCGGCAACCGGAGGGACCTTTGTGGTGAAGAGCCTACCCAGGT
GCCACATGGTGAGCAGGGAGCGGCTGACCATCATCCCACACGGAGTCCCCTACATGACGAAGCTGCTCAG
GTACTTTGTGAGCGAGGACTCCATCTTCCTGCACCTGGAGCATGTGCAAGGAGGCACTCTCTGGTCCCAC
CTGCTCTCCCAGGCGCACTCCCGACATTCTGGGCTCAGCTCTGGCTCTACCCAGGAGAGGATG
